Addgene plasmid #236166: JPZF5 CMV-TO-SCN1A-472-NZF
Purpose: Plasmid encoding the SCN1A-472 zinc finger array attached by a GS linker to the NZF transcriptional activation domain, under control of CMV promoter with two TetR binding sites
Depositing lab: Xiaojing Gao. Depositing organization: Stanford University. Publication: Machine-guided dual-objective protein engineering for deimmunization and therapeutic functions. Wolfsberg E, Paul JS, Tycko J, Chen B, Bassik MC, Bintu L, Alizadeh AA, Gao XJ. Cell Syst. 2025 Jul 16;16(7):101299. doi: 10.1016/j.cels.2025.101299. Epub 2025 Jun 3. PubMed 40466641.
Backbone
  Vector backbone: FLP-IN
  Vector type: Mammalian Expression
  Selectable markers: Puromycin
Growth in bacteria
  Bacterial resistance: Ampicillin, 100 μg/mL
  Growth temperature: 37°C
  Growth strain: DH5alpha
  Copy number: High Copy
Gene/Insert
  Gene/Insert name: SCN1A-472-NZF
  Species: Synthetic
  Promoter: CMV promoter with two TetR binding sites
  Cloning method: Gibson Cloning
Terms and licenses: Academic/Nonprofit Terms; Industry Terms: Not Available to Industry
Depositor comments: See https://benchling.com/s/seq-DsCXNSF71vNckYTY5z7X?m=slm-f7hx0QSta6rUiC5ExgNcfor annotated sequence. Please visit https://doi.org/10.1101/2025.02.24.639918 for bioRxiv preprint.
How to cite: JPZF5 CMV-TO-SCN1A-472-NZF was a gift from Xiaojing Gao (Addgene plasmid # 236166 ; http://n2t.net/addgene:236166 ; RRID:Addgene_236166)
