[The description below was written by a language model from this plasmid's Addgene catalogue record and pLannotate feature annotations shown in this document.]
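Description:
JPZF5 CMV-TO-SCN1A-472-NZF is a 6.3 kb mammalian expression plasmid built on a Flp-In backbone. It is maintained in E. coli through a high-copy ColE1/pUC-type origin and an ampicillin resistance gene (β-lactamase with its own promoter). A partial f1 origin and remnants of lac regulatory sequence are also annotated in the backbone.

The payload is a synthetic transcription factor, SCN1A-472-NZF, in which a designed zinc finger array named for SCN1A is joined by a glycine-serine linker to the NZF transcriptional activation domain. The feature table is consistent with NZF being a composite activator, since it detects consecutive fragments matching human NCOA3, ZNF473 and FOXO6 downstream of the zinc finger region. The ZSCAN16 hit near the start of the open reading frame probably reflects generic zinc finger similarity. Expression is driven by the CMV enhancer and promoter followed by two tet operator sites (the short "PLtetO-1" matches), so transcription is repressed in cells expressing TetR and induced by tetracycline or doxycycline. In cells lacking TetR, expression would be constitutive. A bGH polyadenylation signal terminates the transcript.

Downstream lies an FRT site directly preceding a hygromycin resistance coding sequence with an SV40 poly(A) signal. This is the typical Flp-In arrangement, in which FLP-mediated recombination into a genomic FRT landing pad places the marker behind a resident promoter, allowing selection of single-copy isogenic integrants. The catalogue entry lists puromycin as the selectable marker, but the sequence annotation shows hygromycin resistance and no puromycin gene, a discrepancy the record does not resolve. The associated work concerns machine-guided engineering of proteins for deimmunization and therapeutic function, which suggests use in testing inducible zinc finger activators.
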