Features (pLannotate 1.2.2; 25 found; start..end, strand, type, name):
      4..383     +  enhancer       CMV enhancer: human cytomegalovirus immediate early enhancer
    384..587     +  promoter       CMV promoter: human cytomegalovirus (CMV) immediate early promoter
    589..608     +  promoter       PLtetO-1 promoter (fragment): modified phage lambda PL promoter with tet operator sites (Lutz and Bujard, 1997)
    610..629     +  promoter       PLtetO-1 promoter (fragment): modified phage lambda PL promoter with tet operator sites (Lutz and Bujard, 1997)
    637..670     +  promoter       TRE3GV promoter (fragment): 3rd-generation Tet-responsive promoter that can be activated by binding of Tet-On® 3G, optimized for retroviral and lentiviral vectors
    763..846     +  CDS            ZSCAN16 (fragment): ZSC16_HUMAN - Also known as ZNF392, ZNF435. Experimental evidence at protein level: Swiss-Prot protein existence level 1. May be involved in transcriptional regulation. From Homo sapiens (Human).
   1456..1602    +  CDS            NCOA3 (fragment): NCOA3_HUMAN - Also known as AIB1, BHLHE42, RAC3, TRAM1. Experimental evidence at protein level: Swiss-Prot protein existence level 1. Nuclear receptor coactivator that directly binds nuclear receptors and stimulates the transcriptional activities in a hormone- dependent fashion. Plays a central role in creating a multisubunit coactivator complex, which probably acts via remodeling of chromatin. Involved in the coactivation of different nuclear receptors, such as for steroids (GR and ER), retinoids (RARs and RXRs), thyroid hormone (TRs), vitamin D3 (VDR) and prostanoids (PPARs). Displays histon
   1618..1761    +  CDS            ZNF473 (fragment): ZN473_HUMAN - Also known as KIAA1141, ZFP100. Experimental evidence at protein level: Swiss-Prot protein existence level 1. Involved in histone 3'-end pre-mRNA processing by associating with U7 snRNP and interacting with SLBP/pre-mRNA complex. Increases histone 3'-end pre-mRNA processing but has no effect on U7 snRNP levels, when overexpressed. Required for cell cycle progression from G1 to S phases. From Homo sapiens (Human).
   1777..1911    +  CDS            FOXO6 (fragment): FOXO6_HUMAN - Experimental evidence at protein level: Swiss-Prot protein existence level 1. Transcriptional activator. From Homo sapiens (Human).
   2024..2248    +  polyA_signal   bGH poly(A) signal: bovine growth hormone polyadenylation signal
   2264..2287    +  polyA_signal   bGH poly(A) signal (fragment): bovine growth hormone polyadenylation signal
   2291..2312    +  promoter       SV40 promoter (fragment): SV40 enhancer and early promoter
   2333..2566    +  rep_origin     f1 ori (fragment) (sequence partly withheld): f1 bacteriophage origin of replication; arrow indicates direction of (+) strand synthesis
   2571..2618    +  protein_bind   FRT: FLP-mediated recombination occurs in the 8-bp core sequence TCTAGAAA (Turan and Bode, 2011). FLP recombinase from the Saccharomyces cerevisiae 2μ plasmid
   2626..3648    +  CDS            HygR: aminoglycoside phosphotransferase from E. coli; aph(4)-Ia; confers resistance to hygromycin
   3658..3783    +  CDS            ble (fragment): BLE_KLEPN - Experimental evidence at protein level: Swiss-Prot protein existence level 1. Binding protein with a strong affinity to the bleomycin family of antibiotics. Binds to CL990; an antimitotic-antibiotic compound. From Klebsiella pneumoniae.
   3778..3899    +  polyA_signal   SV40 poly(A) signal: SV40 polyadenylation signal
   3972..3988    -  protein_bind   lac operator: The lac repressor binds to the lac operator to inhibit transcription in E. coli. This inhibition can be relieved by adding lactose or isopropyl-β-D-thiogalactopyranoside (IPTG). lac repressor encoded by lacI
   3996..4026    -  promoter       lac promoter: promoter for the E. coli lac operon
   4041..4062    -  protein_bind   CAP binding site: CAP binding activates transcription in the presence of cAMP. E. coli catabolite activator protein
   4075..4167    -  CDS            lacI (fragment): lac repressor; lacI; The lac repressor binds to the lac operator to inhibit transcription in E. coli. This inhibition can be relieved by adding lactose or isopropyl-β-D-thiogalactopyranoside (IPTG).
   4350..4938    -  rep_origin     ori: high-copy-number ColE1/pMB1/pBR322/pUC origin of replication
   5109..5969    -  CDS            AmpR: β-lactamase; bla; confers resistance to ampicillin, carbenicillin, and related antibiotics
   5970..6074    -  promoter       AmpR promoter: bla
   6133..6185    -  misc_feature   bom (fragment): basis of mobility region from pBR322
>Addgene plasmid #236166 | JPZF5 CMV-TO-SCN1A-472-NZF | addgene full sequence | sequence record 468465 | Addgene NGS Result
GTTGACATTGATTATTGACTAGTTATTAATAGTAATCAATTACGGGGTCATTAGTTCATAGCCCATATAT
GGAGTTCCGCGTTACATAACTTACGGTAAATGGCCCGCCTGGCTGACCGCCCAACGACCCCCGCCCATTG
ACGTCAATAATGACGTATGTTCCCATAGTAACGCCAATAGGGACTTTCCATTGACGTCAATGGGTGGAGT
ATTTACGGTAAACTGCCCACTTGGCAGTACATCAAGTGTATCATATGCCAAGTACGCCCCCTATTGACGT
CAATGACGGTAAATGGCCCGCCTGGCATTATGCCCAGTACATGACCTTATGGGACTTTCCTACTTGGCAG
TACATCTACGTATTAGTCATCGCTATTACCATGGTGATGCGGTTTTGGCAGTACATCAATGGGCGTGGAT
AGCGGTTTGACTCACGGGGATTTCCAAGTCTCCACCCCATTGACGTCAATGGGAGTTTGTTTTGGCACCA
AAATCAACGGGACTTTCCAAAATGTCGTAACAACTCCGCCCCATTGACGCAAATGGGCGGTAGGCGTGTA
CGGTGGGAGGTCTATATAAGCAGAGCTCTCCCTATCAGTGATAGAGATCTCCCTATCAGTGATAGAGATC
GTCGACGAGCTCGTTTAGTGAACCGTCAGATCGCCTGGAGACGCCATCCACGCTGTTTTGACCTCCATAG
AAGACACCGGGACCGATCCAGCCTCCGGACTCTAGCGTTTAAACTTAAGCTTCGCCACCATGTATAAGTG
CAATGAGTGCGGCAAGACATTTAACGTTCAGAGCCACCTTTCTCGACACCACCGCCTGCATACAGGTGAA
CGGCCGTACGACTGCAGGGAGTGCGGTAAAGCTTTTTCTCACCGGAGCAGCCTCAGCAGACACTTAATGT
CACACACCGGCGAGCGCCCCTTTGAGTGTTCAAAGTGTGGCAAAGCATGTACCAGAAGATGTAACTTGAT
TCAGCACCAAAAAGTCCATACCGGGGAGAGGCCTTTTGTTTGCGGAGTGTGCAAAATGGGTTTTAGTCTG
CTGACGAGTCTGGCCCAGCACCACAGCTCCCACACCGGAGAGAGACCCTATGAGTGCCAGGAGTGTGGCA
AGGCGTTTCATTCTCCAAGATCTTGCCACAGACATGAGAGGAGCCACACAGGCGAACGCCCGCACAAGTG
TGCTGTGTGCGGGTTTACAACTGAGAACCTCTTACAGTTTCACGAGCACATTCCCCAACATACCGGTGAG
CGGCCCTTCCAGTGTGCCCTCTGCCAGAAATCCTTTACCCAACTCGCCCACTTGCAGAAGCATCATCTGG
TCCATACCGGCGAGAGGCCCTATCAGTGCAACGAGTGCGGCAAATCATTCCGGGTGCACAGCAGCCTCGG
CATACACCAGAGAATTCACGCTGCTGCAGGCGGAAGCGGAGGCTCTGGCGGATCTGAGGGCCAGAGCGAC
GAGAGAGCCCTGCTGGACCAGCTGCACACCCTGCTGAGCAACACCGACGCCACCGGCCTGGAGGAGATCG
ACAGAGCCCTGGGCATCCCCGAGCTGGTGAACCAGGGCCAGGCCCTGGAGCCCAAGCAGGACGGAGGCTG
GGGATCTATGGCCGAGGAATTCGTGACCCTGAAGGACGTGGGCATGGACTTCACCCTGGGCGACTGGGAG
CAGCTGGGCCTGGAGCAGGGCGACACCTTCTGGGACACCGCCCTGGACAACTGCCAGGACCTGTTCCTGC
TGGACCCCCCCGGCGGAGGAGACGGCCTTGGTTTGGGACACGAGAAGTTCCCCAGCGACCTGGACCTGGA
CATGTTCAACGGCAGCCTGGAGTGCGACATGGAGAGCATCATCAGAAGCGAGCTGATGGACGCCGACGGC
CTGGACTTCAACTTCGACAGCTAGGCCGCTCGAGGAGGGCCCGAACAAAAACTCATCTCAGAAGAGGATC
TGAATAGCGCCGTCGACCATCATCATAATCATCATTGAGTTTAAACCCGCTGATCAGCCTCGACTGTGCC
TTCTAGTTGCCAGCCATCTGTTGTTTGCCCCTCCCCCGTGCCTTCCTTGACCCTGGAAGGTGCCACTCCC
ACTGTCCTTTCCTAATAAAATGAGGAAATTGCATCGCATTGTCTGAGTAGGTGTCATTCTATTCTGGGGG
GTGGGGTGGGGCAGGACAGCAAGGGGGAGGATTGGGAAGACAATAGCAGGCATGCTGGGGATGCGGTGGG
CTCTATGGAGATCTATCGATGTTCTGGGGATGCGGTGGGCTCTATGGCTTCTGAGGCGGAAAGAACCAGC
TGGGGCTCTAGGGGGTATCCCC
[124 nt withheld, positions 2333-2456]
C
[91 nt withheld, positions 2458-2548]
AGGGTGATGGTTCACGTACCTAGAAGTTCCTATTCCGAAGTTCCTATTCTCTAGAAAGTATAGGAACTTC
CTTGGCCAAAAAGCCTGAACTCACCGCGACGTCTGTCGAGAAGTTTCTGATCGAAAAGTTCGACAGCGTC
TCCGACCTGATGCAGCTCTCGGAGGGCGAAGAATCTCGTGCTTTCAGCTTCGATGTAGGAGGGCGTGGAT
ATGTCCTGCGGGTAAATAGCTGCGCCGATGGTTTCTACAAAGATCGTTATGTTTATCGGCACTTTGCATC
GGCCGCGCTCCCGATTCCGGAAGTGCTTGACATTGGGGAATTCAGCGAGAGCCTGACCTATTGCATCTCC
CGCCGTGCACAGGGTGTCACGTTGCAAGACCTGCCTGAAACCGAACTGCCCGCTGTTCTGCAGCCGGTCG
CGGAGGCCATGGATGCGATCGCTGCGGCCGATCTTAGCCAGACGAGCGGGTTCGGCCCATTCGGACCGCA
AGGAATCGGTCAATACACTACATGGCGTGATTTCATATGCGCGATTGCTGATCCCCATGTGTATCACTGG
CAAACTGTGATGGACGACACCGTCAGTGCGTCCGTCGCGCAGGCTCTCGATGAGCTGATGCTTTGGGCCG
AGGACTGCCCCGAAGTCCGGCACCTCGTGCACGCGGATTTCGGCTCCAACAATGTCCTGACGGACAATGG
CCGCATAACAGCGGTCATTGACTGGAGCGAGGCGATGTTCGGGGATTCCCAATACGAGGTCGCCAACATC
TTCTTCTGGAGGCCGTGGTTGGCTTGTATGGAGCAGCAGACGCGCTACTTCGAGCGGAGGCATCCGGAGC
TTGCAGGATCGCCGCGGCTCCGGGCGTATATGCTCCGCATTGGTCTTGACCAACTCTATCAGAGCTTGGT
TGACGGCAATTTCGATGATGCAGCTTGGGCGCAGGGTCGATGCGACGCAATCGTCCGATCCGGAGCCGGG
ACTGTCGGGCGTACACAAATCGCCCGCAGAAGCGCGGCCGTCTGGACCGATGGCTGTGTAGAAGTACTCG
CCGATAGTGGAAACCGACGCCCCAGCACTCGTCCGAGGGCAAAGGAATAGCACGTACTACGAGATTTCGA
TTCCACCGCCGCCTTCTATGAAAGGTTGGGCTTCGGAATCGTTTTCCGGGACGCCGGCTGGATGATCCTC
CAGCGCGGGGATCTCATGCTGGAGTTCTTCGCCCACCCCAACTTGTTTATTGCAGCTTATAATGGTTACA
AATAAAGCAATAGCATCACAAATTTCACAAATAAAGCATTTTTTTCACTGCATTCTAGTTGTGGTTTGTC
CAAACTCATCAATGTATCTTATCATGTCTGTATACCGTCGACCTCTAGCTAGAGCTTGGCGTAATCATGG
TCATAGCTGTTTCCTGTGTGAAATTGTTATCCGCTCACAATTCCACACAACATACGAGCCGGAAGCATAA
AGTGTAAAGCCTGGGGTGCCTAATGAGTGAGCTAACTCACATTAATTGCGTTGCGCTCACTGCCCGCTTT
CCAGTCGGGAAACCTGTCGTGCCAGCTGCATTAATGAATCGGCCAACGCGCGGGGAGAGGCGGTTTGCGT
ATTGGGCGCTCTTCCGCTTCCTCGCTCACTGACTCGCTGCGCTCGGTCGTTCGGCTGCGGCGAGCGGTAT
CAGCTCACTCAAAGGCGGTAATACGGTTATCCACAGAATCAGGGGATAACGCAGGAAAGAACATGTGAGC
AAAAGGCCAGCAAAAGGCCAGGAACCGTAAAAAGGCCGCGTTGCTGGCGTTTTTCCATAGGCTCCGCCCC
CCTGACGAGCATCACAAAAATCGACGCTCAAGTCAGAGGTGGCGAAACCCGACAGGACTATAAAGATACC
AGGCGTTTCCCCCTGGAAGCTCCCTCGTGCGCTCTCCTGTTCCGACCCTGCCGCTTACCGGATACCTGTC
CGCCTTTCTCCCTTCGGGAAGCGTGGCGCTTTCTCATAGCTCACGCTGTAGGTATCTCAGTTCGGTGTAG
GTCGTTCGCTCCAAGCTGGGCTGTGTGCACGAACCCCCCGTTCAGCCCGACCGCTGCGCCTTATCCGGTA
ACTATCGTCTTGAGTCCAACCCGGTAAGACACGACTTATCGCCACTGGCAGCAGCCACTGGTAACAGGAT
TAGCAGAGCGAGGTATGTAGGCGGTGCTACAGAGTTCTTGAAGTGGTGGCCTAACTACGGCTACACTAGA
AGAACAGTATTTGGTATCTGCGCTCTGCTGAAGCCAGTTACCTTCGGAAAAAGAGTTGGTAGCTCTTGAT
CCGGCAAACAAACCACCGCTGGTAGCGGTGGTTTTTTTGTTTGCAAGCAGCAGATTACGCGCAGAAAAAA
AGGATCTCAAGAAGATCCTTTGATCTTTTCTACGGGGTCTGACGCTCAGTGGAACGAAAACTCACGTTAA
GGGATTTTGGTCATGAGATTATCAAAAAGGATCTTCACCTAGATCCTTTTAAATTAAAAATGAAGTTTTA
AATCAATCTAAAGTATATATGAGTAAACTTGGTCTGACAGTTACCAATGCTTAATCAGTGAGGCACCTAT
CTCAGCGATCTGTCTATTTCGTTCATCCATAGTTGCCTGACTCCCCGTCGTGTAGATAACTACGATACGG
GAGGGCTTACCATCTGGCCCCAGTGCTGCAATGATACCGCGAGACCCACGCTCACCGGCTCCAGATTTAT
CAGCAATAAACCAGCCAGCCGGAAGGGCCGAGCGCAGAAGTGGTCCTGCAACTTTATCCGCCTCCATCCA
GTCTATTAATTGTTGCCGGGAAGCTAGAGTAAGTAGTTCGCCAGTTAATAGTTTGCGCAACGTTGTTGCC
ATTGCTACAGGCATCGTGGTGTCACGCTCGTCGTTTGGTATGGCTTCATTCAGCTCCGGTTCCCAACGAT
CAAGGCGAGTTACATGATCCCCCATGTTGTGCAAAAAAGCGGTTAGCTCCTTCGGTCCTCCGATCGTTGT
CAGAAGTAAGTTGGCCGCAGTGTTATCACTCATGGTTATGGCAGCACTGCATAATTCTCTTACTGTCATG
CCATCCGTAAGATGCTTTTCTGTGACTGGTGAGTACTCAACCAAGTCATTCTGAGAATAGTGTATGCGGC
GACCGAGTTGCTCTTGCCCGGCGTCAATACGGGATAATACCGCGCCACATAGCAGAACTTTAAAAGTGCT
CATCATTGGAAAACGTTCTTCGGGGCGAAAACTCTCAAGGATCTTACCGCTGTTGAGATCCAGTTCGATG
TAACCCACTCGTGCACCCAACTGATCTTCAGCATCTTTTACTTTCACCAGCGTTTCTGGGTGAGCAAAAA
CAGGAAGGCAAAATGCCGCAAAAAAGGGAATAAGGGCGACACGGAAATGTTGAATACTCATACTCTTCCT
TTTTCAATATTATTGAAGCATTTATCAGGGTTATTGTCTCATGAGCGGATACATATTTGAATGTATTTAG
AAAAATAAACAAATAGGGGTTCCGCGCACATTTCCCCGAAAAGTGCCACCTGACGTCGACGGATCGGGAG
ATCTCCCGATCCCCTATGGTGCACTCTCAGTACAATCTGCTCTGATGCCGCATAGTTAAGCCAGTATCTG
CTCCCTGCTTGTGTGTTGGAGGTCGCTGAGTAGTGCGCGAGCAAAATTTAAGCTACAACAAGGCAAGGCT
TGACCGACAATTGCATGAAGAATCTGCTTAGGGTTAGGCGTTTTGCGCTGCTTCGTACGGGCCAGATATA
CGC
